Addgene plasmid #19011: p40PX-EYFP
Depositing lab: Michael Yaffe. Depositing organization: Massachusetts Institute of Technology. Publication: The PX domains of p47phox and p40phox bind to lipid products of PI(3)K. Kanai F, Liu H, Field SJ, Akbary H, Matsuo T, Brown GE, Cantley LC, Yaffe MB. Nat Cell Biol. 2001 Jul . 3(7):675-8. 10.1038/35083070 PubMed 11433300.
Backbone
  Vector backbone: EYFP-C1
  Backbone size w/o insert (bp): 4700
  Vector type: Mammalian Expression
  Selectable markers: Neomycin (select with G418)
Growth in bacteria
  Bacterial resistance: Kanamycin, 50 μg/mL
  Growth temperature: 37°C
  Growth strain: DH5alpha
  Copy number: High Copy
Gene/Insert
  Gene/Insert name: p40phox (alt name: NADPH oxidase subunit)
  Species: H. sapiens (human)
  Insert size (bp): 444
  Mutation: aa1-148 (PX domains)
  Entrez Gene: NCF4 (a.k.a. CGD3, NCF, P40PHOX, SH3PXD4)
  Tag / fusion protein: EYFP (N terminal on backbone)
  Cloning method: Restriction Enzyme; 5′ cloning site BglII (unknown if destroyed); 3′ cloning site HindIII (unknown if destroyed)
  Sequencing primers: 5′ EGFP-C
Terms and licenses: Academic/Nonprofit Terms; Industry Terms: Not Available to Industry
How to cite: p40PX-EYFP was a gift from Michael Yaffe (Addgene plasmid # 19011 ; http://n2t.net/addgene:19011 ; RRID:Addgene_19011)
