[The description below was written by a language model from this plasmid's Addgene catalogue record and pLannotate feature annotations shown in this document.]
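Description:
p40PX-EYFP is a mammalian expression plasmid built on the EYFP-C1 backbone that encodes a fluorescent fusion of EYFP to the PX domain of human p40phox (NCF4), a subunit of the phagocyte NADPH oxidase. The insert is a 444 bp fragment covering amino acids 1–148, cloned between the BglII and HindIII sites of the polylinker so that EYFP sits at the N terminus of the PX domain. In the sequenced 5,172 nt record, the CMV immediate-early enhancer and promoter lie directly upstream of the EYFP coding sequence, followed by the NCF4 fragment, residual polylinker and an SV40 polyadenylation signal, forming a single constitutive transcription unit.

The plasmid is propagated in E. coli through a high-copy ColE1/pUC-type origin and also carries an f1 origin, which allows single-stranded DNA production. One Tn5 aminoglycoside phosphotransferase (NeoR/KanR) gene serves for selection in both hosts. A bacterial bla-type promoter gives kanamycin resistance in bacteria, while the SV40 enhancer/early promoter and an HSV TK polyadenylation signal give G418 resistance in transfected mammalian cells. The short annotations for ble, bGH poly(A) and SV40 large T antigen are partial matches and probably reflect flanking backbone sequence, not functional elements.

The associated publication concerns the binding of the p47phox and p40phox PX domains to lipid products of PI 3-kinase. This suggests the construct is used to visualise the subcellular localisation of the isolated p40phox PX domain in live or fixed mammalian cells, as a fluorescent reporter of its phosphoinositide-dependent membrane targeting.
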