Features (pLannotate 1.2.2; 15 found; start..end, strand, type, name):
    226..330     -  promoter       AmpR promoter: bla
    357..785     +  rep_origin     f1 ori (sequence partly withheld): f1 bacteriophage origin of replication; arrow indicates direction of (+) strand synthesis
    819..940     -  polyA_signal   SV40 poly(A) signal: SV40 polyadenylation signal
    963..1047    -  CDS            large T antigen (fragment): large T antigen from SV40 (simian virus 40)
   1064..1108    -  misc_feature   MCS (fragment): multiple cloning site
   1106..1552    -  CDS            NCF4 (fragment): NCF4_HUMAN - Also known as SH3PXD4. Experimental evidence at protein level: Swiss-Prot protein existence level 1. Component of the NADPH-oxidase, a multicomponent enzyme system responsible for the oxidative burst in which electrons are transported from NADPH to molecular oxygen, generating reactive oxidant intermediates. It may be important for the assembly and/or activation of the NADPH-oxidase complex. From Homo sapiens (Human).
   1571..2287    -  CDS            EYFP: EYFP is a basic (constitutively fluorescent) green/yellow fluorescent protein published in 1996, derived from Aequorea victoria. It is reported to be a very rapidly-maturing weak dimer with high acid sensitivity.
   2332..2535    -  promoter       CMV promoter: human cytomegalovirus (CMV) immediate early promoter
   2536..2839    -  enhancer       CMV enhancer: human cytomegalovirus immediate early enhancer
   3014..3602    -  rep_origin     ori: high-copy-number ColE1/pMB1/pBR322/pUC origin of replication
   3824..3840    +  polyA_signal   bGH poly(A) signal (fragment): bovine growth hormone polyadenylation signal
   3931..3978    -  polyA_signal   HSV TK poly(A) signal: herpes simplex virus thymidine kinase polyadenylation signal (Cole and Stacy, 1985)
   4037..4189    -  CDS            ble (fragment): BLE_KLEPN - Experimental evidence at protein level: Swiss-Prot protein existence level 1. Binding protein with a strong affinity to the bleomycin family of antibiotics. Binds to CL990; an antimitotic-antibiotic compound. From Klebsiella pneumoniae.
   4210..5004    -  CDS            NeoR/KanR: aminoglycoside phosphotransferase from Tn5; aph(3')-II (or nptII); confers resistance to neomycin, kanamycin, and G418 (Geneticin®)
   5039..224     -  promoter       SV40 promoter (across the origin): SV40 enhancer and early promoter
>Addgene plasmid #19011 | p40PX-EYFP | addgene full sequence | sequence record 287996 | Addgene NGS Result
GAGTTAGGGGCGGGATGGGCGGAGTTAGGGGCGGGACTATGGTTGCTGACTAATTGAGATGCATGCTTTG
CATACTTCTGCCTGCTGGGGAGCCTGGGGACTTTCCACACCTGGTTGCTGACTAATTGAGATGCATGCTT
TGCATACTTCTGCCTGCTGGGGAGCCTGGGGACTTTCCACACCCTAACTGACACACATTCCACAGCTGGT
TCTTTCCGCCTCAGGACTCTTCCTTTTTCAATATTATTGAAGCATTTATCAGGGTTATTGTCTCATGAGC
GGATACATATTTGAATGTATTTAGAAAAATAAACAAATAGGGGTTCCGCGCACATTTCCCCGAAAAGTGC
CACCTG
[124 nt withheld, positions 357-480]
C
[91 nt withheld, positions 482-572]
A
[49 nt withheld, positions 574-622]
CCTTTGACGTTGGAGTCCACGTTCTTT
[37 nt withheld, positions 650-686]
ACCCTATCTCGGTCTATTCTTTTGATTTATAAGGGATTTTGCCGATTTCGGCCTATTGGTTAAAAAATGA
GCTGATTTAACAAAAATTTAACGCGAATTTTAACAAAATATTAACGCTTACAATTTACGCCTTAAGATAC
ATTGATGAGTTTGGACAAACCACAACTAGAATGCAGTGAAAAAAATGCTTTATTTGTGAAATTTGTGATG
CTATTGCTTTATTTGTAACCATTATAAGCTGCAATAAACAAGTTAACAACAACAATTGCATTCATTTTAT
GTTTCAGGTTCAGGGGGAGGTGTGGGAGGTTTTTTAAAGCAAGTAAAACCTCTACAAATGTGGTATGGCT
GATTATGATCAGTTATCTAGATCCGGTGGATCCCGGGCCCGCGGTACCGTCGACTGCAGAATTCGAAGCT
TGGCGGAGTGCCTGGGGCACCTGCTCTGAGTCATAGGGCGACTGGTAAAAGAAGATCCGGACGTCCTCAT
CCATCAGCACCCAGACCGGCAGGCTGAGCAGGCTCTTCATGTAGGCGTTGAGGGCAGGTATCCGCATCTC
GGCGATCTCCTGTTTCACACCCACGTAGACTTTGGCTGGGAGTGTGGGCAGGGTACAGGCCAGGGCACTG
CTCTTGCTGTCTGGCCCGAAGCGCTCCTCCAGCTTGCTCTGCAAAGCATGGAACTGGCGGTAGCGGCGGT
AGATGAGGTACTTGGATCCTCCTTTTGTCTTCACCTCGATGACGAAAACAAAGTGGCTGGTGAAGCCTCT
CTTCTCCTCGATGTCAGCAATGTTGGCCGAGATGGCAACATCATCCGGAAGCTGTTCAAAGTCACTCTCG
GCCCGCAGCTGCTGGGCCACAGCCATGGTAGATCTGAGTCCGGACTTGTACAGCTCGTCCATGCCGAGAG
TGATCCCGGCGGCGGTCACGAACTCCAGCAGGACCATGTGATCGCGCTTCTCGTTGGGGTCTTTGCTCAG
GGCGGACTGGTAGCTCAGGTAGTGGTTGTCGGGCAGCAGCACGGGGCCGTCGCCGATGGGGGTGTTCTGC
TGGTAGTGGTCGGCGAGCTGCACGCTGCCGTCCTCGATGTTGTGGCGGATCTTGAAGTTCACCTTGATGC
CGTTCTTCTGCTTGTCGGCCATGATATAGACGTTGTGGCTGTTGTAGTTGTACTCCAGCTTGTGCCCCAG
GATGTTGCCGTCCTCCTTGAAGTCGATGCCCTTCAGCTCGATGCGGTTCACCAGGGTGTCGCCCTCGAAC
TTCACCTCGGCGCGGGTCTTGTAGTTGCCGTCGTCCTTGAAGAAGATGGTGCGCTCCTGGACGTAGCCTT
CGGGCATGGCGGACTTGAAGAAGTCGTGCTGCTTCATGTGGTCGGGGTAGCGGGCGAAGCACTGCAGGCC
GTAGCCGAAGGTGGTCACGAGGGTGGGCCAGGGCACGGGCAGCTTGCCGGTGGTGCAGATGAACTTCAGG
GTCAGCTTGCCGTAGGTGGCATCGCCCTCGCCCTCGCCGGACACGCTGAACTTGTGGCCGTTTACGTCGC
CGTCCAGCTCGACCAGGATGGGCACCACCCCGGTGAACAGCTCCTCGCCCTTGCTCACCATGGTGGCGAC
CGGTAGCGCTAGCGGATCTGACGGTTCACTAAACCAGCTCTGCTTATATAGACCTCCCACCGTACACGCC
TACCGCCCATTTGCGTCAATGGGGCGGAGTTGTTACGACATTTTGGAAAGTCCCGTTGATTTTGGTGCCA
AAACAAACTCCCATTGACGTCAATGGGGTGGAGACTTGGAAATCCCCGTGAGTCAAACCGCTATCCACGC
CCATTGATGTACTGCCAAAACCGCATCACCATGGTAATAGCGATGACTAATACGTAGATGTACTGCCAAG
TAGGAAAGTCCCATAAGGTCATGTACTGGGCATAATGCCAGGCGGGCCATTTACCGTCATTGACGTCAAT
AGGGGGCGTACTTGGCATATGATACACTTGATGTACTGCCAAGTGGGCAGTTTACCGTAAATACTCCACC
CATTGACGTCAATGGAAAGTCCCTATTGGCGTTACTATGGGAACATACGTCATTATTGACGTCAATGGGC
GGGGGTCGTTGGGCGGTCAGCCAGGCGGGCCATTTACCGTAAGTTATGTAACGCGGAACTCCATATATGG
GCTATGAACTAATGACCCCGTAATTGATTACTATTAATAACTAATGCATGGCGGTAATACGGTTATCCAC
AGAATCAGGGGATAACGCAGGAAAGAACATGTGAGCAAAAGGCCAGCAAAAGGCCAGGAACCGTAAAAAG
GCCGCGTTGCTGGCGTTTTTCCATAGGCTCCGCCCCCCTGACGAGCATCACAAAAATCGACGCTCAAGTC
AGAGGTGGCGAAACCCGACAGGACTATAAAGATACCAGGCGTTTCCCCCTGGAAGCTCCCTCGTGCGCTC
TCCTGTTCCGACCCTGCCGCTTACCGGATACCTGTCCGCCTTTCTCCCTTCGGGAAGCGTGGCGCTTTCT
CATAGCTCACGCTGTAGGTATCTCAGTTCGGTGTAGGTCGTTCGCTCCAAGCTGGGCTGTGTGCACGAAC
CCCCCGTTCAGCCCGACCGCTGCGCCTTATCCGGTAACTATCGTCTTGAGTCCAACCCGGTAAGACACGA
CTTATCGCCACTGGCAGCAGCCACTGGTAACAGGATTAGCAGAGCGAGGTATGTAGGCGGTGCTACAGAG
TTCTTGAAGTGGTGGCCTAACTACGGCTACACTAGAAGAACAGTATTTGGTATCTGCGCTCTGCTGAAGC
CAGTTACCTTCGGAAAAAGAGTTGGTAGCTCTTGATCCGGCAAACAAACCACCGCTGGTAGCGGTGGTTT
TTTTGTTTGCAAGCAGCAGATTACGCGCAGAAAAAAAGGATCTCAAGAAGATCCTTTGATCTTTTCTACG
GGGTCTGACGCTCAGTGGAACGAAAACTCACGTTAAGGGATTTTGGTCATGAGATTATCAAAAAGGATCT
TCACCTAGATCCTTTTAAATTAAAAATGAAGTTTTAAATCAATCTAAAGTATATATGAGTAACCTGAGGC
TATGGCAGGGCCTGCCGCCCCGACGTTGGCTGCGAGCCCTGGGCCTTCACCCGAACTTGGGGGGTGGGGT
GGGGAAAAGGAAGAAACGCGGGCGTATTGGCCCCAATGGGGTCTCGGTGGGGTATCGACAGAGTGCCAGC
CCTGGGACCGAACCCCGCGTTTATGAACAAACGACCCAACACCGTGCGTTTTATTCTGTCTTTTTATTGC
CGTCATAGCGCGGGTTCCTTCCGGTATTGTCTCCTTCCGTGTTTCAGTTAGCCTCCCCCTAGGGTGGGCG
AAGAACTCCAGCATGAGATCCCCGCGCTGGAGGATCATCCAGCCGGCGTCCCGGAAAACGATTCCGAAGC
CCAACCTTTCATAGAAGGCGGCGGTGGAATCGAAATCTCGTGATGGCAGGTTGGGCGTCGCTTGGTCGGT
CATTTCGAACCCCAGAGTCCCGCTCAGAAGAACTCGTCAAGAAGGCGATAGAAGGCGATGCGCTGCGAAT
CGGGAGCGGCGATACCGTAAAGCACGAGGAAGCGGTCAGCCCATTCGCCGCCAAGCTCTTCAGCAATATC
ACGGGTAGCCAACGCTATGTCCTGATAGCGGTCCGCCACACCCAGCCGGCCACAGTCGATGAATCCAGAA
AAGCGGCCATTTTCCACCATGATATTCGGCAAGCAGGCATCGCCATGGGTCACGACGAGATCCTCGCCGT
CGGGCATGCTCGCCTTGAGCCTGGCGAACAGTTCGGCTGGCGCGAGCCCCTGATGCTCTTCGTCCAGATC
ATCCTGATCGACAAGACCGGCTTCCATCCGAGTACGTGCTCGCTCGATGCGATGTTTCGCTTGGTGGTCG
AATGGGCAGGTAGCCGGATCAAGCGTATGCAGCCGCCGCATTGCATCAGCCATGATGGATACTTTCTCGG
CAGGAGCAAGGTGAGATGACAGGAGATCCTGCCCCGGCACTTCGCCCAATAGCAGCCAGTCCCTTCCCGC
TTCAGTGACAACGTCGAGCACAGCTGCGCAAGGAACGCCCGTCGTGGCCAGCCACGATAGCCGCGCTGCC
TCGTCTTGCAGTTCATTCAGGGCACCGGACAGGTCGGTCTTGACAAAAAGAACCGGGCGCCCCTGCGCTG
ACAGCCGGAACACGGCGGCATCAGAGCAGCCGATTGTCTGTTGTGCCCAGTCATAGCCGAATAGCCTCTC
CACCCAAGCGGCCGGAGAACCTGCGTGCAATCCATCTTGTTCAATCATGCGAAACGATCCTCATCCTGTC
TCTTGATCGATCTTTGCAAAAGCCTAGGCCTCCAAAAAAGCCTCCTCACTACTTCTGGAATAGCTCAGAG
GCCGAGGCGGCCTCGGCCTCTGCATAAATAAAAAAAATTAGTCAGCCATGGGGCGGAGAATGGGCGGAAC
TGGGCG
