>Addgene plasmid #19011 | p40PX-EYFP | addgene partial sequence | sequence record 24836 | EGFP-C 5'-CATGGTCCTGCTGGAGTTCGTG-3'
CGGACTCTGGCTGGAGAGCTGTACAGTCCGGACTCAGATCTACCATGGCTGTGGCCCAGCAGCTGCGGGC
CGAGAGTGACTTTGAACAGCTTCCGGATGATGTTGCCATCTCGGCCAACATTGCTGACATCGAGGAGAAG
AGAGGCTTCACCAGCCACTTTGTTTTCGTCATCGAGGTGAAGACAAAAGGAGGATCCAAGTACCTCATCT
ACCGCCGCTACCGCCAGTTCCATGCTTTGCAGAGCAAGCTGGAGGAGCGCTTCGGGCCAGACAGCAAGAG
CAGTGCCCTGGCCTGTACCCTGCCCACACTCCCAGCCAAAGTCTACGTGGGTGTGAAACAGGAGATCGCC
GAGATGCGGATACCTGCCCTCAACGCCTACATGAAGAGCCTGCTCAGCCTGCCGGTCTGGGTGCTGATGG
ATGAGGACGTCCGGATCTTCTTTTACCAGTCGCCCTATGACTCAGAGCAGGTGCCCCAGGCACTCCGCCA
AGCTTCGAATTCTGCAGTCGACGGTACCGCGGGCCCGGGATCCACCGGATCTAGATAACTGATCATAATC
AGCCATACCACATTTGTAGAGGTTTTACTTGCTTTAAAAAACCTCCCACACCTCCCCCTGAACCTGAAAC
ATAAAATGAATGCAATTGTTGTTGTTAACTTGTTTATTGCAGCTTATAATGGTTACAAATAAAGCAATAG
CATCACAAATTTCACAAATAAAGCATTTTTTTCACTGCATTCTAGTTGTGGTTTGTCCAAACTCATCANT
GTATCTTAAGGCGTAATTGTAGCGTTATATTTGTTAAATNCGCGTNAATTTTGTTAATCAG
